Addgene plasmid #118505: pMRE155
Purpose: broad-host range plasmid to constitutively express fluorescent protein genes in bacteria
Depositing lab: Mitja Remus-Emsermann. Depositing organization: University of Canterbury. Publication: Chromatic Bacteria - A Broad Host-Range Plasmid and Chromosomal Insertion Toolbox for Fluorescent Protein Expression in Bacteria. Schlechter RO, Jun H, Bernach M, Oso S, Boyd E, Munoz-Lintz DA, Dobson RCJ, Remus DM, Remus-Emsermann MNP. Front Microbiol. 2018 Dec 12;9:3052. doi: 10.3389/fmicb.2018.03052. eCollection 2018. PubMed 30631309.
Backbone
  Vector backbone: pFru97
  Vector type: Bacterial Expression
  Selectable markers: Chloramphenicol
Growth in bacteria
  Bacterial resistance: Kanamycin, 50 μg/mL
  Growth temperature: 37°C
  Growth strain: E. coli S17-1 lambda pir
  Copy number: High Copy
Gene/Insert
  Gene/Insert name: mScarlet-I
  Species: Synthetic
  Cloning method: Gibson Cloning
Resource information
  A portion of this plasmid was derived from a plasmid made by: pTriEx-RhoA-wt_mScarlet-I_SGFP2
Terms and licenses: Academic/Nonprofit Terms; Industry Terms: Not Available to Industry
Depositor comments: Please visit https://www.biorxiv.org/content/early/2018/09/07/402172 for bioRxiv preprint.
How to cite: pMRE155 was a gift from Mitja Remus-Emsermann (Addgene plasmid # 118505 ; http://n2t.net/addgene:118505 ; RRID:Addgene_118505)
