[The description below was written by a language model from this plasmid's Addgene catalogue record and pLannotate feature annotations shown in this document.]
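Description:
pMRE155 is a broad-host-range bacterial expression plasmid built on the pFru97 backbone and designed to express the red fluorescent protein mScarlet-I constitutively in diverse bacteria. It replicates through the pBBR1 oriV together with its cognate pBBR1 Rep protein, a replicon from Bordetella bronchiseptica that functions in many Gram-negative hosts. The plasmid is listed as high copy, is selected with kanamycin, and also carries chloramphenicol resistance as an additional marker. It is maintained in E. coli S17-1 lambda pir, a strain commonly used as a conjugative donor, although no transfer origin or mobilisation gene is annotated in the feature table.

The payload is a synthetic mScarlet-I coding sequence, introduced by Gibson cloning and derived in part from a pTriEx-based mScarlet-I construct. It is followed by the lambda t0 terminator. Immediately downstream is a complete cat gene with a fragment of its own promoter, closed by an rrnB T1 terminator, so the fluorescent protein and chloramphenicol marker form a compact unit. The promoter driving mScarlet-I is not annotated. On the circular map, the region upstream of the reporter contains a kanamycin resistance CDS and a Tn5 transposase gene fragment, preceded by four tandem rrnB T1 terminators that presumably insulate the cassette from read-through transcription. A second kanamycin/neomycin resistance gene (neo) sits elsewhere on the opposite strand. Various fragments are also annotated (ble, CmR, TcR, lacZα, M13 ori, and a second Tn5 transposase fragment), along with a T7 promoter; these appear to be remnants of earlier cloning steps.

The plasmid belongs to a toolbox of plasmids and chromosomal insertion constructs for fluorescently labelling bacteria, and it provides a stable red tag for tracking or distinguishing strains.
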