Features (pLannotate 1.2.2; 22 found; start..end, strand, type, name):
      1..696     +  CDS            mScarlet-I: mScarlet-I is a basic (constitutively fluorescent) red fluorescent protein published in 2016, derived from synthetic construct. It is reported to be a rapidly-maturing monomer with moderate acid sensitivity.
    717..811     +  terminator     lambda t0 terminator: transcription terminator from phage lambda
    826..854     +  promoter       cat promoter (fragment): promoter of the E. coli cat gene encoding chloramphenicol acetyltransferase
    855..1511    +  CDS            cat: CAT_ECOLX - Experimental evidence at protein level: Swiss-Prot protein existence level 1. This enzyme is an effector of chloramphenicol resistance in bacteria. From Escherichia coli. This protein is used as a marker in many commonly used cloning vectors, such as pACYC184.
   1579..1665    +  terminator     rrnB T1 terminator: Escherichia coli rrnB; transcription terminator T1 from the E. coli rrnB gene
   1715..1831    -  CDS            CmR (fragment): chloramphenicol acetyltransferase; cat; confers resistance to chloramphenicol
   1831..1983    -  CDS            ble (fragment): BLE_KLEPN - Experimental evidence at protein level: Swiss-Prot protein existence level 1. Binding protein with a strong affinity to the bleomycin family of antibiotics. Binds to CL990; an antimitotic-antibiotic compound. From Klebsiella pneumoniae.
   2007..2798    -  CDS            neo: KKA2_KLEPN - Also known as kan, nptII. Experimental evidence at protein level: Swiss-Prot protein existence level 1. Resistance to kanamycin, neomycin, paromomycin, ribostamycin, butirosin and gentamicin B. From Klebsiella pneumoniae.
   2830..3114    -  CDS            tnpA (fragment): TN5P_ECOLX - Also known as tnp. Experimental evidence at protein level: Swiss-Prot protein existence level 1. Mediates transposition of transposon Tn5 by a 'cut and paste' mechanism. First, the monomeric transposase binds the 19 bp inverted DNA repeats flanking the transposon. Then, dimerization of the DNA- bound transposase creates a synaptic DNA complex. After nicking of the first DNA strand, excision of the transposon proceeds through a series of intermediates. The transposase then mediates the insertion of the transposon at a new site by strand transfer. The activity of the wild- type tran
   4278..5049    +  rep_origin     pBBR1 oriV: replication origin of the broad-host-range plasmid pBBR1 from Bordetella bronchiseptica; requires the pBBR1 Rep protein for replication
   5050..5712    +  CDS            pBBR1 Rep: replication protein for the broad-host-range plasmid pBBR1 from Bordetella bronchiseptica
   5773..5842    +  CDS            TcR (fragment): tetracycline efflux protein; tet; confers resistance to tetracycline
   6172..6203    -  CDS            CmR (fragment): chloramphenicol acetyltransferase confers resistance to chloramphenicol
   6203..6280    +  rep_origin     M13 ori (fragment): M13 bacteriophage origin of replication; arrow indicates direction of (+) strand synthesis
   6284..6439    -  CDS            lacZα (fragment): LacZα fragment of β-galactosidase; lacZ fragment
   6447..6465    +  promoter       T7 promoter: promoter for bacteriophage T7 RNA polymerase
   6508..6594    +  terminator     rrnB T1 terminator: Escherichia coli rrnB; transcription terminator T1 from the E. coli rrnB gene
   6691..6777    +  terminator     rrnB T1 terminator: Escherichia coli rrnB; transcription terminator T1 from the E. coli rrnB gene
   6874..6960    +  terminator     rrnB T1 terminator: Escherichia coli rrnB; transcription terminator T1 from the E. coli rrnB gene
   7057..7143    +  terminator     rrnB T1 terminator: Escherichia coli rrnB; transcription terminator T1 from the E. coli rrnB gene
   7299..8093    +  CDS            KanR: aminoglycoside phosphotransferase; aphA-3; confers resistance to kanamycin
   8101..8418    +  CDS            tnpA (fragment): TN5P_ECOLX - Also known as tnp. Experimental evidence at protein level: Swiss-Prot protein existence level 1. Mediates transposition of transposon Tn5 by a 'cut and paste' mechanism. First, the monomeric transposase binds the 19 bp inverted DNA repeats flanking the transposon. Then, dimerization of the DNA- bound transposase creates a synaptic DNA complex. After nicking of the first DNA strand, excision of the transposon proceeds through a series of intermediates. The transposase then mediates the insertion of the transposon at a new site by strand transfer. The activity of the wild- type tran
>Addgene plasmid #118505 | pMRE155 | addgene full sequence | sequence record 226576 | Addgene NGS Result
ATGGTGAGCAAGGGCGAGGCAGTGATCAAGGAGTTCATGCGGTTCAAGGTGCACATGGAGGGCTCCATGA
ACGGCCACGAGTTCGAGATCGAGGGCGAGGGCGAGGGCCGCCCCTACGAGGGCACCCAGACCGCCAAGCT
GAAGGTGACCAAGGGTGGCCCCCTGCCCTTCTCCTGGGACATCCTGTCCCCTCAGTTCATGTACGGCTCC
AGGGCCTTCATCAAGCACCCCGCCGACATCCCCGACTACTATAAGCAGTCCTTCCCCGAGGGCTTCAAGT
GGGAGCGCGTGATGAACTTCGAGGACGGCGGCGCCGTGACCGTGACCCAGGACACCTCCCTGGAGGACGG
CACCCTGATCTACAAGGTGAAGCTCCGCGGCACCAACTTCCCTCCTGACGGCCCCGTAATGCAGAAGAAG
ACAATGGGCTGGGAAGCGTCCACCGAGCGGTTGTACCCCGAGGACGGCGTGCTGAAGGGCGACATTAAGA
TGGCCCTGCGCCTGAAGGACGGCGGCCGCTACCTGGCGGACTTCAAGACCACCTACAAGGCCAAGAAGCC
CGTGCAGATGCCCGGCGCCTACAACGTCGACCGCAAGTTGGACATCACCTCCCACAACGAGGACTACACC
GTGGTGGAACAGTACGAACGCTCCGAGGGCCGCCACTCCACCGGCGGCATGGACGAGCTGTACAAGTAAG
TAATTAGCTGAGCTTGGACTCCTGTTGATAGATCCAGTAATGACCTCAGAACTCCATCTGGATTTGTTCA
GAACGCTCGGTTGCCGCCGGGCGTTTTTTATTGGTGAGAATCCAAGCTAGCTTGGCGAGATTTTCAGGAG
CTAAGGAAGCTAAAATGGAGAAAAAAATCACTGGATATACCACCGTTGATATATCCCAATGGCATCGTAA
AGAACATTTTGAGGCATTTCAGTCAGTTGCTCAATGTACCTATAACCAGACCGTTCAGCTGGATATTACG
GCCTTTTTAAAGACCGTAAAGAAAAATAAGCACAAGTTTTATCCGGCCTTTATTCACATTCTTGCCCGCC
TGATGAATGCTCATCCGGAATTTCGTATGGCAATGAAAGACGGTGAGCTGGTGATATGGGATAGTGTTCA
CCCTTGTTACACCGTTTTCCATGAGCAAACTGAAACGTTTTCATCGCTCTGGAGTGAATACCACGACGAT
TTCCGGCAGTTTCTACACATATATTCGCAAGATGTGGCGTGTTACGGTGAAAACCTGGCCTATTTCCCTA
AAGGGTTTATTGAGAATATGTTTTTCGTCTCAGCCAATCCCTGGGTGAGTTTCACCAGTTTTGATTTAAA
CGTGGCCAATATGGACAACTTCTTCGCCCCCGTTTTCACCATGGGCAAATATTATACGCAAGGCGACAAG
GTGCTGATGCCGCTGGCGATTCAGGTTCATCATGCCGTTTGTGATGGCTTCCATGTCGGCAGAATGCTTA
ATGAATTACAACAGTACTGCGATGAGTGGCAGGGCGGGGCGTAATTTTTTTAAGGCAGTTATTGGTGCCC
TTAAACGCCTGGGGTAATGACTCTCTAGCTTGAGGCATCAAATAAAACGAAAGGCTCAGTCGAAAGACTG
GGCCTTTCGTTTTATCTGTTGTTTGTCGGTGAACGCTCTCCTGAGTAGGACAAATCCGCCGCTAGGAGCT
TGCGGCCGCCAGTGTGATGGATATCTGCATAAAAACTGTTGTAATTCATTAAGCATTCTGCCGACATGGA
AGCCATCACAAACGGCATGATGAACCTGAATCGCCAGCGGCATCAGCACCTTGTCGCCTTGCGTATAATA
TTTGCCCATGGGGGTGGGCGAAGAACTCCAGCATGAGATCCCCGCGCTGGAGGATCATCCAGCCGGCGTC
CCGGAAAACGATTCCGAAGCCCAACCTTTCATAGAAGGCGGCGGTGGAATCGAAATCTCGTGATGGCAGG
TTGGGCGTCGCTTGGTCGGTCATTTCGAACCCCAGAGTCCCGCTCAGAAGAACTCGTCAAGAAGGCGATA
GAAGGCGATGCGCTGCGAATCGGGAGCGGCGATACCGTAAAGCACGAGGAAGCGGTCAGCCCATTCGCCG
CCAAGCTCTTCAGCAATATCACGGGTAGCCAACGCTATGTCCTGATAGCGGTCCGCCACACCCAGCCGGC
CACAGTCGATGAATCCAGAAAAGCGGCCATTTTCCACCATGATATTCGGCAAGCAGGCATCGCCATGGGT
CACGACGAGATCCTCGCCGTCGGGCATGCGCGCCTTGAGCCTGGCGAACAGTTCGGCTGGCGCGAGCCCC
TGATGCTCTTCGTCCAGATCATCCTGATCGACAAGACCGGCTTCCATCCGAGTACGTGCTCGCTCGATGC
GATGTTTCGCTTGGTGGTCGAATGGGCAGGTAGCCGGATCAAGCGTATGCAGCCGCCGCATTGCATCAGC
CATGATGGATACTTTCTCGGCAGGAGCAAGGTGAGATGACAGGAGATCCTGCCCCGGCACTTCGCCCAAT
AGCAGCCAGTCCCTTCCCGCTTCAGTGACAACGTCGAGCACAGCTGCGCAAGGAACGCCCGTCGTGGCCA
GCCACGATAGCCGCGCTGCCTCGTCCTGCAGTTCATTCAGGGCACCGGACAGGTCGGTCTTGACAAAAAG
AACCGGGCGCCCCTGCGCTGACAGCCGGAACACGGCGGCATCAGAGCAGCCGATTGTCTGTTGTGCCCAG
TCATAGCCGAATAGCCTCTCCACCCAAGCGGCCGGAGAACCTGCGTGCAATCCATCTTGTTCAATCATGC
GAAACGATCCTCATCCTGTCTCTTGATCAGATCTTGATCCCCTGCGCCATCAGATCCTTGGCGGCAAGAA
AGCCATCCAGTTTACTTTGCAGGGCTTCCCAACCTTACCAGAGGGCGCCCCAGCTGGCAATTCCGGTTCG
CTTGCTGTCCATAAAACCGCCCAGTCTAGCTATCGCCATGTAAGCCCACTGCAAGCTACCTGCTTTCTCT
TTGCGCTTGCGTTTTCCCTTGTCCAGATAGCCCAGTAGCTGACATTCATCCCAGGTGGCACTTTTCGGGG
AAATGTGCGCGCCCGCGTTCCTGCTGGCGCTGGGCCTGTTTCTGGCGCTGGACTTCCCGCTGTTCCGTCA
GCAGCTTTTCGCCCACGGCCTTGATGATCGCGGCGGCCTTGGCCTGCATATCCCGATTCAACGGCCCCAG
GGCGTCCAGAACGGGCTTCAGGCGCTCCCGAAGGTCTCGGGCCGTCTCTTGGGCTTGATCGGCCTTCTTG
CGCATCTCACGCGCTCCTGCGGCGGCCTGTAGGGCAGGCTCATACCCCTGCCGAACCGCTTTTGTCAGCC
GGTCGGCCACGGCTTCCGGCGTCTCAACGCGCTTTGAGATTCCCAGCTTTTCGGCCAATCCCTGCGGTGC
ATAGGCGCGTGGCTCGACCGCTTGCGGGCTGATGGTGACGTGGCCCACTGGTGGCCGCTCCAGGGCCTCG
TAGAACGCCTGAATGCGCGTGTGACGTGCCTTGCTGCCCTCGATGCCCCGTTGCAGCCCTAGATCGGCCA
CAGCGGCCGCAAACGTGGTCTGGTCGCGGGTCATCTGCGCTTTGTTGCCGATGAACTCCTTGGCCGACAG
CCTGCCGTCCTGCGTCAGCGGCACCACGAACGCGGTCATGTGCGGGCTGGTTTCGTCACGGTGGATGCTG
GCCGTCACGATGCGATCCGCCCCGTACTTGTCCGCCAGCCACTTGTGCGCCTTCTCGAAGAACGCCGCCT
GCTGTTCTTGGCTGGCCGACTTCCACCATTCCGGGCTGGCCGTCATGACGTACTCGACCGCCAACACAGC
GTCCTTGCGCCGCTTCTCTGGCAGCAACTCGCGCAGTCGGCCCATCGCTTCATCGGTGCTGCTGGCCGCC
CAGTGCTCGTTCTCTGGCGTCCTGCTGGCGTCAGCGTTGGGCGTCTCGCGCTCGCGGTAGGCGTGCTTGA
GACTGGCCGCCACGTTGCCCATTTTCGCCAGCTTCTTGCATCGCATGATCGCGTATGCCGCCATGCCTGC
CCCTCCCTTTTGGTGTCCAACCGGCTCGACGGGGGCAGCGCAAGGCGGTGCCTCCGGCGGGCCACTCAAT
GCTTGAGTATACTCACTAGACTTTGCTTCGCAAAGTCGTGACCGCCTACGGCGGCTGCGGCGCCCTACGG
GCTTGCTCTCCGGGCTTCGCCCTGCGCGGTCGCTGCGCTCCCTTGCCAGCCCGTGGATATGTGGACGATG
GCCGCGAGCGGCCACCGGCTGGCTCGCTTCGCTCGGCCCGTGGACAACCCTGCTGGACAAGCTGATGGAC
AGGCTGCGCCTGCCCACGAGCTTGACCACAGGGATTGCCCACCGGCTACCCAGCCTTCGACCACATACCC
ACCGGCTCCAACTGCGCGGCCTGCGGCCTTGCCCCATCAATTTTTTTAATTTTCTCTGGGGAAAAGCCTC
CGGCCTGCGGCCTGCGCGCTTCGCTTGCCGGTTGGACACCAAGTGGAAGGCGGGTCAAGGCTCGCGCAGC
GACCGCGCAGCGGCTTGGCCTTGACGCGCCTGGAACGACCCAAGCCTATGCGAGTGGGGGCAGTCGAAGG
GCGAAGCCCGCCCGCCTGCCCCCCGAGCCTCACGGCGGCGAGTGCGGGGGTTCCAAGGGGGCAGCGCCAC
CTTGGGCAAGGCCGAAGGCCGCGCAGTCGATCAACAAGCCCCGGAGGGGCCACTTTTTGCCGGAGGGGGA
GCCGCGCCGAAGGCGTGGGGGAACCCCGCAGGGGTGCCCTTCTTTGGGCACCAAAGAACTAGATATAGGG
CGAAATGCGAAAGACTTAAAAATCAACAACTTAAAAAAGGGGGGTACGCAACAGCTCATTGCGGCACCCC
CCGCAATAGCTCATTGCGTAGGTTAAAGAAAATCTGTAATTGACTGCCACTTTTACGCAACGCATAATTG
TTGTCGCGCTGCCGAAAAGTTGCAGCTGATTGCGCATGGTGCCGCAACCGTGCGGCACCCCTACCGCATG
GAGATAAGCATGGCCACGCAGTCCAGAGAAATCGGCATTCAAGCCAAGAACAAGCCCGGTCACTGGGTGC
AAACGGAACGCAAAGCGCATGAGGCGTGGGCCGGGCTTATTGCGAGGAAACCCACGGCGGCAATGCTGCT
GCATCACCTCGTGGCGCAGATGGGCCACCAGAACGCCGTGGTGGTCAGCCAGAAGACACTTTCCAAGCTC
ATCGGACGTTCTTTGCGGACGGTCCAATACGCAGTCAAGGACTTGGTGGCCGAGCGCTGGATCTCCGTCG
TGAAGCTCAACGGCCCCGGCACCGTGTCGGCCTACGTGGTCAATGACCGCGTGGCGTGGGGCCAGCCCCG
CGACCAGTTGCGCCTGTCGGTGTTCAGTGCCGCCGTGGTGGTTGATCACGACGACCAGGACGAATCGCTG
TTGGGGCATGGCGACCTGCGCCGCATCCCGACCCTGTATCCGGGCGAGCAGCAACTACCGACCGGCCCCG
GCGAGGAGCCGCCCAGCCAGCCCGGCATTCCGGGCATGGAACCAGACCTGCCAGCCTTGACCGAAACGGA
GGAATGGGAACGGCGCGGGCAGCAGCGCCTGCCGATGCCCGATGAGCCGTGTTTTCTGGACGATGGCGAG
CCGTTGGAGCCGCCGACACGGGTCACGCTGCCGCGCCGGTAGCACTTGGGTTGCGCAGCAACCCGTAAGT
GCGCTGTTCCAGACTATCGGCTGTAGCCGCCTCGCCGCCCTATACCTTGTCTGCCTCCCCGCGTTGCGTC
GCGGTGCATGGAGCCGGGCCACCTCGACCTGAATGGAAGCCGGCGGCACCTCGCTAACGGATTCACCGTT
TTTATCAGGCTCTGGGAGGCAGAATAAATGATCATATCGTCAATTATTACCTCCACGGGGAGAGCCTGAG
CAAACTGGCCTCAGGCATTTGAGAAGCACACGGTCACACTGCTTCCGGTAGTCAATAAACCGGTAAACCA
GCAATAGACATAAGCGGCTATTTAACGACCCTGCCCTGAACCGACGACCGGGTCGAATTTGCTTTCGAAT
TTCTGCCATTCATCCGCTTATTATCACTTATTCAGGCGTAGCAACCAGGCGTTTAAGGGCACCAATAACT
GCCTTAAAAAAATTACGCCCCGCCCTGCCACTCATCGCAGTACGGCCTATTGGTTAAAAAATGAGCTGAT
TTAACAAAAATTTAACGCGAATTTTAACAAAATATTAACGCTTACAATTTCCATTCGCCATTCAGGCTGC
GCAACTGTTGGGAAGGGCGATCGGTGCGGGCCTCTTCGCTATTACGCCAGCTGGCGAAAGGGGGATGTGC
TGCAAGGCGATTAAGTTGGGTAACGCCAGGGTTTTCCCAGTCACGACGTTGTAAAACGACGGCCAGTGAG
CGCGCGTAATACGACTCACTATAGGGCGAATTGGAGCTGGGGCCGCAATTCCCAATTCCCCAGGCATCAA
ATAAAACGAAAGGCTCAGTCGAAAGACTGGGCCTTTCGTTTTATCTGTTGTTTGTCGGTGAACGCTCTCC
TGAGTAGGACAAATCCGCCGGGAGCGGATTTGAACGTTGCGAAGCAACGGCCCGGAGGGTGGCGGGCAGG
ACGCCCGCCATAAACTGCCAGGAATTAATTCCCCAGGCATCAAATAAAACGAAAGGCTCAGTCGAAAGAC
TGGGCCTTTCGTTTTATCTGTTGTTTGTCGGTGAACGCTCTCCTGAGTAGGACAAATCCGCCGGGAGCGG
ATTTGAACGTTGCGAAGCAACGGCCCGGAGGGTGGCGGGCAGGACGCCCGCCATAAACTGCCAGGAATTA
ATTCCCCAGGCATCAAATAAAACGAAAGGCTCAGTCGAAAGACTGGGCCTTTCGTTTTATCTGTTGTTTG
TCGGTGAACGCTCTCCTGAGTAGGACAAATCCGCCGGGAGCGGATTTGAACGTTGCGAAGCAACGGCCCG
GAGGGTGGCGGGCAGGACGCCCGCCATAAACTGCCAGGAATTAATTCCCCAGGCATCAAATAAAACGAAA
GGCTCAGTCGAAAGACTGGGCCTTTCGTTTTATCTGTTGTTTGTCGGTGAACGCTCTCCTGAGTAGGACA
AATCCGCCGGGAGCGGATTTGAACGTTGCGAAGCAACGGCCCGGAGGGTGGCGGGCAGGACGCCCGCCAT
AAACTGCCAGGAATTGGGGATCGGATTCGAGCTAAGAATTCCCTTGGGGTATCTTTAAATACTGTAGAAA
AGAGGAAGGAAATAATAAATGGCTAAAATGAGAATATCACCGGAATTGAAAAAACTGATCGAAAAATACC
GCTGCGTAAAAGATACGGAAGGAATGTCTCCTGCTAAGGTATATAAGCTGGTGGGAGAAAATGAAAACCT
ATATTTAAAAATGACGGACAGCCGGTATAAAGGGACCACCTATGATGTGGAACGGGAAAAGGACATGATG
CTATGGCTGGAAGGAAAGCTGCCTGTTCCAAAGGTCCTGCACTTTGAACGGCATGATGGCTGGAGCAATC
TGCTCATGAGTGAGGCCGATGGCGTCCTTTGCTCGGAAGAGTATGAAGATGGACAAAGCCCTGAAAAGAT
TATCGAGCTGTATGCGGAGTGCATCAGGCTCTTTCACTCCATCGACATATCGGATTGTCCCTATACGAAT
AGCTTAGACAGCCGCTTAGCCGAATTGGATTACTTACTGAATAACGATCTGGCCGATGTGGATTGCGAAA
ACTGGGAAGAAGACACTCCATTTAAAGATCCGCGCGAGCTGTATGATTTTTTAAAGACGGAAAAGCCCGA
AGAGGAACTTGTCTTTTCCCACGGCGACCTGGGAGACAGCAACATCTTTGTGAAAGATGGCAAAGTAAGT
GGCTTTATTGATCTTGGGAGAAGCGGCAGGGCGGACAAGTGGTATGACATTGCCTTCTGCGTCCGGTCGA
TCAGGGAGGATGTCGGGGAAGAACAGTATGTCGAGCTATTTTTTGACTTACTGGGGATCAAGCCTGATTG
GGAGAAAATAAAATATTATATTTTACTGGATGAATTGTTTTAGAGCTCGCACGCTGCCGCAAGCACTCAG
GGCGCAAGGGCTGCTAAAGGAAGCGGAACACGTAGAAAGCCAGTCCGCAGAAACGGTGCTGACCCCGGAT
GAATGTCAGCTACTGGGCTATCTGGACAAGGGAAAACGCAAGCGCAAAGAGAAAGCAGGTAGCTTGCAGT
GGGCTTACATGGCGATAGCTAGACTGGGCGGTCTTATGGACAGCAAGCGAACCGGAATTGCCAGCTGGGG
CGCCCTCTGGTAAGGTTGGGAAGCCCTGCAAAGTAAACTGGATGGCTTTCTTGCCGCCAAGGATCTGATG
GCGCAGGGGATCAAGATCTGATCAAGAGACAGGATACTAGTGGAGGAAGAAAAA
